Addgene plasmid #81883: pDONR223_ELF1_WT
Purpose: Gateway Donor vector containing ELF1 , part of the Target Accelerator Plasmid Collection.
Depositing lab: Jesse Boehm & William Hahn & David Root. Depositing organization: Broad Institute. Publication: Systematic Functional Interrogation of Rare Cancer Variants Identifies Oncogenic Alleles. Kim E, Ilic N, Shrestha Y, Zou L, Kamburov A, Zhu C, Yang X, Lubonja R, Tran N, Nguyen C, Lawrence MS, Piccioni F, Bagul M, Doench JG, Chouinard CR, Wu X, Hogstrom L, Natoli T, Tamayo P, Horn H, Corsello SM, Lage K, Root DE, Subramanian A, Golub TR, Getz G, Boehm JS, Hahn WC. Cancer Discov. 2016 Jul;6(7):714-26. doi: 10.1158/2159-8290.CD-16-0160. Epub 2016 May 4. PubMed 27147599.
Backbone
  Vector backbone: pDONR223
  Backbone manufacturer: Invitrogen
  Backbone size w/o insert (bp): 2790
  Vector type: Gateway Entry vector
Growth in bacteria
  Bacterial resistance: Spectinomycin, 50 μg/mL
  Growth temperature: 37°C
  Growth strain: DH5alpha
  Copy number: High Copy
Gene/Insert
  Gene/Insert name: ELF1
  Species: H. sapiens (human)
  Mutation: WT
  GenBank ID: NM_172373.3
  Entrez Gene: ELF1 (a.k.a. EFTUD1, RIA1)
  Promoter: None
  Cloning method: Gateway Cloning
  Sequencing primers: 5′ M13pUC-fwd; 3′ M13-Rev
Terms and licenses: Academic/Nonprofit Terms; Industry Terms: Not Available to Industry
Depositor comments: Closed state: stop codon immediately follows insert
How to cite: pDONR223_ELF1_WT was a gift from Jesse Boehm & William Hahn & David Root (Addgene plasmid # 81883 ; http://n2t.net/addgene:81883 ; RRID:Addgene_81883)
