[The description below was written by a language model from this plasmid's Addgene catalogue record and pLannotate feature annotations shown in this document.]
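Description:
pDONR223_ELF1_WT is a Gateway entry clone built on the Invitrogen pDONR223 backbone. It carries the wild-type human ELF1 open reading frame as part of the Target Accelerator Plasmid Collection, a resource assembled for systematic functional testing of cancer-associated genes and variants. It is a bacterial propagation plasmid of about 4.65 kb, maintained at high copy in E. coli through a ColE1/pUC-type origin. Selection is with spectinomycin via the aadA (SmR) aminoglycoside adenylyltransferase gene, which lies downstream of a class 1 integron Pc promoter fragment. rrnB T1 and T2 terminators are also present, and short lacZα, lacI and gentamicin-resistance fragments are annotated as backbone remnants.

The ELF1 coding sequence (about 1.86 kb) matches the human ETS-family transcription factor ELF1, described as activating the LYN and BLK promoters. The catalogue's gene aliases (EFTUD1, RIA1) appear to belong to a different gene, so the annotated coding sequence is the better guide to the insert's identity. The ORF is flanked on both sides by attL recombination sites. The annotation tool labels both as attL3, although a pDONR223 entry clone would normally carry attL1 and attL2. These sites allow LR Clonase-mediated transfer of the ORF into any compatible Gateway destination vector. The clone is in the "closed" configuration, with a stop codon directly after the insert, so it yields native or N-terminally tagged protein but not C-terminal fusions. No promoter drives ELF1 in this plasmid; the only nearby promoter is a T7 promoter downstream of the cassette, oriented antisense to the ORF. The plasmid therefore serves as a shuttle and sequence-verified source of ELF1, and as the wild-type reference for mutant alleles in the collection, rather than as an expression vector.
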