Features (pLannotate 1.2.2; 12 found; start..end, strand, type, name):
     38..74      -  CDS            lacZα (fragment): LacZα fragment of β-galactosidase; lacZ fragment
     91..186     +  protein_bind   attL3: mutant version of attL; recombination site for the Gateway® LR reaction LR Clonase™
    192..2048    +  CDS            ELF1: ELF1_HUMAN - Experimental evidence at protein level: Swiss-Prot protein existence level 1. Transcription factor that activates the LYN and BLK promoters. Appears to be required for the T-cell-receptor-mediated trans activation of HIV-2 gene expression. Binds specifically to two purine-rich motifs in the HIV-2 enhancer. From Homo sapiens (Human).
   2056..2151    -  protein_bind   attL3: mutant version of attL; recombination site for the Gateway® LR reaction LR Clonase™
   2170..2188    -  promoter       T7 promoter: promoter for bacteriophage T7 RNA polymerase
   2378..2401    +  promoter       Pc promoter (fragment): intI1 (promoter lies within the coding sequence); class 1 integron promoter
   2577..2633    +  CDS            GmR (fragment): gentamycin acetyltransferase; aacC1; confers resistance to gentamycin
   2640..3431    +  CDS            SmR: aminoglycoside adenylyltransferase (Murphy, 1985); aadA; confers resistance to spectinomycin and streptomycin
   3524..4112    +  rep_origin     ori: high-copy-number ColE1/pMB1/pBR322/pUC origin of replication
   4295..4387    +  CDS            lacI (fragment): lac repressor; lacI; The lac repressor binds to the lac operator to inhibit transcription in E. coli. This inhibition can be relieved by adding lactose or isopropyl-β-D-thiogalactopyranoside (IPTG).
   4442..4469    -  terminator     rrnB T2 terminator: transcription terminator T2 from the E. coli rrnB gene
   4601..4644    +  terminator     rrnB T1 terminator: Escherichia coli rrnB; transcription terminator T1 from the E. coli rrnB gene
>Addgene plasmid #81883 | pDONR223_ELF1_WT | addgene full sequence | sequence record 169007 | Addgene NGS Result
GGCAGTTCCCTACTCTCGCGTTAACGCTAGCATGGATGTTTTCCCAGTCACGACGTTGTAAAACGACGGC
CAGTCTTAAGCTCGGGCCCCAAATAATGATTTTATTTTGACTGATAGTGACCTGTTCGTTGCAACAAATT
GATGAGCAATGCTTTTTTATAATGCCAACTTTGTACAAAAAAGTTGGCACCATGGCTGCTGTTGTCCAAC
AGAACGACCTAGTATTTGAATTTGCTAGTAACGTCATGGAGGATGAACGACAGCTTGGTGATCCAGCTAT
TTTTCCTGCCGTAATTGTGGAACATGTTCCTGGTGCTGATATTCTCAATAGTTATGCCGGTCTAGCCTGT
GTGGAAGAGCCCAATGACATGATTACTGAGAGTTCACTGGATGTTGCTGAAGAAGAAATCATAGACGATG
ATGATGATGACATCACCCTTACAGTTGAAGCTTCTTGTCATGACGGGGATGAAACAATTGAAACTATTGA
GGCTGCTGAGGCACTCCTCAATATGGATTCCCCTGGCCCTATGCTGGATGAAAAACGAATAAATAATAAT
ATATTTAGTTCACCTGAAGATGACATGGTTGTTGCCCCAGTCACCCATGTGTCCGTCACATTAGATGGGA
TTCCTGAAGTGATGGAAACACAGCAGGTGCAAGAAAAATATGCAGACTCACCGGGAGCCTCATCACCAGA
ACAGCCTAAGAGGAAAAAAGGAAGAAAAACTAAACCACCACGACCAGATTCCCCAGCCACTACGCCAAAT
ATATCTGTGAAGAAGAAAAACAAAGATGGAAAGGGAAACACAATTTATCTTTGGGAGTTTTTACTGGCAC
TGCTCCAGGACAAGGCTACTTGTCCTAAATACATCAAGTGGACCCAGCGAGAGAAAGGCATTTTTAAATT
GGTGGATTCTAAAGCAGTGTCCAGGTTGTGGGGGAAGCACAAAAACAAACCTGATATGAATTATGAGACC
ATGGGAAGAGCACTCAGGTACTATTACCAAAGGGGTATTCTGGCAAAAGTGGAAGGTCAGCGCTTGGTGT
ATCAGTTTAAAGAAATGCCAAAAGATCTTATATATATAAATGATGAGGATCCAAGTTCCAGCATAGAGTC
TTCAGATCCATCACTATCTTCATCAGCCACTTCAAATAGGAATCAAACCAGCCGGTCGAGAGTATCTTCA
AGTCCAGGGGTAAAAGGAGGAGCCACTACAGTTCTAAAACCAGGGAATTCTAAAGCTGCAAAACCCAAAG
ATCCTGTGGAAGTTGCACAACCATCAGAAGTTTTGAGGACAGTGCAGCCCACGCAGTCTCCATATCCTAC
CCAGCTCTTCCGGACTGTTCATGTAGTACAGCCAGTACAGGCTGTCCCAGAGGGAGAAGCAGCTAGAACC
AGTACCATGCAGGATGAAACATTAAATTCTTCCGTTCAGAGTATTAGGACTATACAGGCTCCAACCCAAG
TTCCAGTGGTTGTGTCTCCTAGGAATCAGCAGTTGCATACAGTAACACTCCAAACAGTGCCACTCACAAC
AGTTATAGCCAGCACAGATCCATCAGCAGGTACTGGATCTCAGAAGTTTATTTTACAAGCCATTCCATCA
TCACAGCCCATGACAGTACTGAAAGAAAATGTCATGCTGCAGTCACAAAAGGCGGGCTCTCCTCCTTCAA
TTGTCTTGGGCCCTGCCCAGGTTCAGCAGGTCCTTACTAGCAATGTTCAGACCATTTGCAATGGAACCGT
CAGTGTGGCTTCCTCTCCATCCTTCAGTGCTACTGCACCTGTGGTGACCTTTTCTCCTCGCAGTTCACAG
CTGGTTGCTCACCCACCTGGCACTGTAATCACTTCAGTTATCAAAACTCAAGAAACAAAAACTCTTACAC
AGGAAGTAGAGAAAAAGGAATCTGAAGATCATTTGAAAGAGAACACTGAGAAAACGGAGCAGCAGCCACA
GCCTTATGTGATGGTAGTGTCCAGTTCCAATGGATTTACTTCTCAGGTAGCTATGAAACAAAACGAACTG
CTGGAACCCAACTCTTTTTGATTGCCAACTTTCTTGTACAAAGTTGGCATTATAAGAAAGCATTGCTTAT
CAATTTGTTGCAACGAACAGGTCACTATCAGTCAAAATAAAATCATTATTTGCCATCCAGCTGATATCCC
CTATAGTGAGTCGTATTACATGGTCATAGCTGTTTCCTGGCAGCTCTGGCCCGTGTCTCAAAATCTCTGA
TGTTACATTGCACAAGATAAAAATATATCATCATGCCTCCTCTAGACCAGCCAGGACAGAAATGCCTCGA
CTTCGCTGCTACCCAAGGTTGCCGGGTGACGCACACCGTGGAAACGGATGAAGGCACGAACCCAGTGGAC
ATAAGCCTGTTCGGTTCGTAAGCTGTAATGCAAGTAGCGTATGCGCTCACGCAACTGGTCCAGAACCTTG
ACCGAACGCAGCGGTGGTAACGGCGCAGTGGCGGTTTTCATGGCTTGTTATGACTGTTTTTTTGGGGTAC
AGTCTATGCCTCGGGCATCCAAGCAGCAAGCGCGTTACGCCGTGGGTCGATGTTTGATGTTATGGAGCAG
CAACGATGTTACGCAGCAGGGCAGTCGCCCTAAAACAAAGTTAAACATTATGAGGGAAGCGGTGATCGCC
GAAGTATCGACTCAACTATCAGAGGTAGTTGGCGTCATCGAGCGCCATCTCGAACCGACGTTGCTGGCCG
TACATTTGTACGGCTCCGCAGTGGATGGCGGCCTGAAGCCACACAGTGATATTGATTTGCTGGTTACGGT
GACCGTAAGGCTTGATGAAACAACGCGGCGAGCTTTGATCAACGACCTTTTGGAAACTTCGGCTTCCCCT
GGAGAGAGCGAGATTCTCCGCGCTGTAGAAGTCACCATTGTTGTGCACGACGACATCATTCCGTGGCGTT
ATCCAGCTAAGCGCGAACTGCAATTTGGAGAATGGCAGCGCAATGACATTCTTGCAGGTATCTTCGAGCC
AGCCACGATCGACATTGATCTGGCTATCTTGCTGACAAAAGCAAGAGAACATAGCGTTGCCTTGGTAGGT
CCAGCGGCGGAGGAACTCTTTGATCCGGTTCCTGAACAGGATCTATTTGAGGCGCTAAATGAAACCTTAA
CGCTATGGAACTCGCCGCCCGACTGGGCTGGCGATGAGCGAAATGTAGTGCTTACGTTGTCCCGCATTTG
GTACAGCGCAGTAACCGGCAAAATCGCGCCGAAGGATGTCGCTGCCGACTGGGCAATGGAGCGCCTGCCG
GCCCAGTATCAGCCCGTCATACTTGAAGCTAGACAGGCTTATCTTGGACAAGAAGAAGATCGCTTGGCCT
CGCGCGCAGATCAGTTGGAAGAATTTGTCCACTACGTGAAAGGCGAGATCACCAAGGTAGTCGGCAAATA
ACCCTCGAGCCACCCATGACCAAAATCCCTTAACGTGAGTTACGCGTCGTTCCACTGAGCGTCAGACCCC
GTAGAAAAGATCAAAGGATCTTCTTGAGATCCTTTTTTTCTGCGCGTAATCTGCTGCTTGCAAACAAAAA
AACCACCGCTACCAGCGGTGGTTTGTTTGCCGGATCAAGAGCTACCAACTCTTTTTCCGAAGGTAACTGG
CTTCAGCAGAGCGCAGATACCAAATACTGTTCTTCTAGTGTAGCCGTAGTTAGGCCACCACTTCAAGAAC
TCTGTAGCACCGCCTACATACCTCGCTCTGCTAATCCTGTTACCAGTGGCTGCTGCCAGTGGCGATAAGT
CGTGTCTTACCGGGTTGGACTCAAGACGATAGTTACCGGATAAGGCGCAGCGGTCGGGCTGAACGGGGGG
TTCGTGCACACAGCCCAGCTTGGAGCGAACGACCTACACCGAACTGAGATACCTACAGCGTGAGCTATGA
GAAAGCGCCACGCTTCCCGAAGGGAGAAAGGCGGACAGGTATCCGGTAAGCGGCAGGGTCGGAACAGGAG
AGCGCACGAGGGAGCTTCCAGGGGGAAACGCCTGGTATCTTTATAGTCCTGTCGGGTTTCGCCACCTCTG
ACTTGAGCGTCGATTTTTGTGATGCTCGTCAGGGGGGCGGAGCCTATGGAAAAACGCCAGCAACGCGGCC
TTTTTACGGTTCCTGGCCTTTTGCTGGCCTTTTGCTCACATGTTCTTTCCTGCGTTATCCCCTGATTCTG
TGGATAACCGTATTACCGCCTTTGAGTGAGCTGATACCGCTCGCCGCAGCCGAACGACCGAGCGCAGCGA
GTCAGTGAGCGAGGAAGCGGAAGAGCGCCCAATACGCAAACCGCCTCTCCCCGCGCGTTGGCCGATTCAT
TAATGCAGCTGGCACGACAGGTTTCCCGACTGGAAAGCGGGCAGTGAGCGCAACGCAATTAATACGCGTA
CCGCTAGCCAGGAAGAGTTTGTAGAAACGCAAAAAGGCCATCCGTCAGGATGGCCTTCTGCTTAGTTTGA
TGCCTGGCAGTTTATGGCGGGCGTCCTGCCCGCCACCCTCCGGGCCGTTGCTTCACAACGTTCAAATCCG
CTCCCGGCGGATTTGTCCTACTCAGGAGAGCGTTCACCGACAAACAACAGATAAAACGAAAGGCCCAGTC
TTCCGACTGAGCCTTTCGTTTTATTTGATGCCT
