>Addgene plasmid #81883 | pDONR223_ELF1_WT | depositor partial sequence | sequence record 155202 | Insert sequence
ATGGCTGCTGTTGTCCAACAGAACGACCTAGTATTTGAATTTGCTAGTAACGTCATGGAGGATGAACGAC
AGCTTGGTGATCCAGCTATTTTTCCTGCCGTAATTGTGGAACATGTTCCTGGTGCTGATATTCTCAATAG
TTATGCCGGTCTAGCCTGTGTGGAAGAGCCCAATGACATGATTACTGAGAGTTCACTGGATGTTGCTGAA
GAAGAAATCATAGACGATGATGATGATGACATCACCCTTACAGTTGAAGCTTCTTGTCATGACGGGGATG
AAACAATTGAAACTATTGAGGCTGCTGAGGCACTCCTCAATATGGATTCCCCTGGCCCTATGCTGGATGA
AAAACGAATAAATAATAATATATTTAGTTCACCTGAAGATGACATGGTTGTTGCCCCAGTCACCCATGTG
TCCGTCACATTAGATGGGATTCCTGAAGTGATGGAAACACAGCAGGTGCAAGAAAAATATGCAGACTCAC
CGGGAGCCTCATCACCAGAACAGCCTAAGAGGAAAAAAGGAAGAAAAACTAAACCACCACGACCAGATTC
CCCAGCCACTACGCCAAATATATCTGTGAAGAAGAAAAACAAAGATGGAAAGGGAAACACAATTTATCTT
TGGGAGTTTTTACTGGCACTGCTCCAGGACAAGGCTACTTGTCCTAAATACATCAAGTGGACCCAGCGAG
AGAAAGGCATTTTTAAATTGGTGGATTCTAAAGCAGTGTCCAGGTTGTGGGGGAAGCACAAAAACAAACC
TGATATGAATTATGAGACCATGGGAAGAGCACTCAGGTACTATTACCAAAGGGGTATTCTGGCAAAAGTG
GAAGGTCAGCGCTTGGTGTATCAGTTTAAAGAAATGCCAAAAGATCTTATATATATAAATGATGAGGATC
CAAGTTCCAGCATAGAGTCTTCAGATCCATCACTATCTTCATCAGCCACTTCAAATAGGAATCAAACCAG
CCGGTCGAGAGTATCTTCAAGTCCAGGGGTAAAAGGAGGAGCCACTACAGTTCTAAAACCAGGGAATTCT
AAAGCTGCAAAACCCAAAGATCCTGTGGAAGTTGCACAACCATCAGAAGTTTTGAGGACAGTGCAGCCCA
CGCAGTCTCCATATCCTACCCAGCTCTTCCGGACTGTTCATGTAGTACAGCCAGTACAGGCTGTCCCAGA
GGGAGAAGCAGCTAGAACCAGTACCATGCAGGATGAAACATTAAATTCTTCCGTTCAGAGTATTAGGACT
ATACAGGCTCCAACCCAAGTTCCAGTGGTTGTGTCTCCTAGGAATCAGCAGTTGCATACAGTAACACTCC
AAACAGTGCCACTCACAACAGTTATAGCCAGCACAGATCCATCAGCAGGTACTGGATCTCAGAAGTTTAT
TTTACAAGCCATTCCATCATCACAGCCCATGACAGTACTGAAAGAAAATGTCATGCTGCAGTCACAAAAG
GCGGGCTCTCCTCCTTCAATTGTCTTGGGCCCTGCCCAGGTTCAGCAGGTCCTTACTAGCAATGTTCAGA
CCATTTGCAATGGAACCGTCAGTGTGGCTTCCTCTCCATCCTTCAGTGCTACTGCACCTGTGGTGACCTT
TTCTCCTCGCAGTTCACAGCTGGTTGCTCACCCACCTGGCACTGTAATCACTTCAGTTATCAAAACTCAA
GAAACAAAAACTCTTACACAGGAAGTAGAGAAAAAGGAATCTGAAGATCATTTGAAAGAGAACACTGAGA
AAACGGAGCAGCAGCCACAGCCTTATGTGATGGTAGTGTCCAGTTCCAATGGATTTACTTCTCAGGTAGC
TATGAAACAAAACGAACTGCTGGAACCCAACTCTTTT
